>Addgene plasmid #168500 | pUDE1084 | addgene full sequence | sequence record 417437 | Addgene NGS Result
GCGAGAGCCTGACCTATTGCATCTCCCGCCGTGCACAGGGTGTCACGTTGCAAGACCTGCCTGAAACCGA
ACTGCCCGCTGTTCTGCAACCGGTCGCGGAGGCCATGGATGCGATCGCTGCGGCCGATCTTAGCCAGACG
AGCGGGTTCGGCCCATTCGGACCGCAAGGAATCGGTCAATACACTACATGGCGTGATTTCATATGCGCGA
TTGCTGATCCCCATGTGTATCACTGGCAAACTGTGATGGACGACACCGTCAGTGCGTCCGTCGCGCAGGC
TCTCGATGAGCTGATGCTTTGGGCCGAGGACTGCCCCGAAGTCCGGCACCTCGTGCACGCGGATTTCGGC
TCCAACAATGTCCTGACGGACAATGGCCGCATAACAGCGGTCATTGACTGGAGCGAGGCGATGTTCGGGG
ATTCCCAATACGAGGTCGCCAACATCTTCTTCTGGAGGCCGTGGTTGGCTTGTATGGAGCAGCAGACGCG
CTACTTCGAGCGGAGGCATCCGGAGCTTGCAGGATCGCCGCGGCTCCGGGCGTATATGCTCCGCATTGGT
CTTGACCAACTCTATCAGAGCTTGGTTGACGGCAATTTCGATGATGCAGCTTGGGCGCAGGGTCGATGCG
ACGCAATCGTCCGATCCGGAGCCGGGACTGTCGGGCGTACACAAATCGCCCGCAGAAGCGCGGCCGTCTG
GACCGATGGCTGTGTAGAAGTACTCGCCGATAGTGGAAACCGACGCCCCAGCACTCGTCCGAGGGCAAAG
GAATAAAGTAACTGACAATAAAAAGATTCTTGTTTTCAAGAACTTGTCATTTGTATAGTTTTTTTATATT
GTAGTTGTTCTATTTTAATCAAATGTTAGCGTGATTTATATTTTTTTTCGCCTCGACATCATCTGCCCAG
ATGCGAAGTTAAGTGCGCAGAAAGTAATATCATGCGTCAATCGTATGTGAATGCTGGTCGCTATACTGGA
GTAACGAAGCATCTGTGCTTCATTTTGTAGAACAAAAATGCAACGCGAGAGCGCTAATTTTTCAAACAAA
GAATCTGAGCTGCATTTTTACAGAACAGAAATGCAACGCGAAAGCGCTATTTTACCAACGAAGAATCTGT
GCTTCATTTTTGTAAAACAAAAATGCAACGCGAGAGCGCTAATTTTTCAAACAAAGAATCTGAGCTGCAT
TTTTACAGAACAGAAATGCAACGCGAGAGCGCTATTTTACCAACAAAGAATCTATACTTCTTTTTTGTTC
TACAAAAATGCATCCCGAGAGCGCTATTTTTCTAACAAAGCATCTTAGATTACTTTTTTTCTCCTTTGTG
CGCTCTATAATGCAGTCTCTTGATAACTTTTTGCACTGTAGGTCCGTTAAGGTTAGAAGAAGGCTACTTT
GGTGTCTATTTTCTCTTCCATAAAAAAAGCCTGACTCCACTTCCCGCGTTTACTGATTACTAGCGAAGCT
GCGGGTGCATTTTTTCAAGATAAAGGCATCCCCGATTATATTCTATACCGATGTGGATTGCGCATACTTT
GTGAACAGAAAGTGATAGCGTTGATGATTCTTCATTGGTCAGAAAATTATGAACGGTTTCTTCTATTTTG
TCTCTATATACTACGTATAGGAAATGTTTACATTTTCGTATTGTTTTCGATTCACTCTATGAATAGTTCT
TACTACAATTTTTTTGTCTAAAGAGTAATACTAGAGATAAACATAAAAAATGTAGAGGTCGAGTTTAGAT
GCAAGTTCAAGGAGCGAAAGGTGGATGGGTAGGTTATATAGGGATATAGCACAGAGATATATAGCAAAGA
GATACTTTTGAGCAATGTTTGTGGAAGCGGTATTCGCAATATTTTAGTAGCTCGTTACAGTCCGGTGCGT
TTTTGGTTTTTTGAAAGTGCGTCATCAGAGCGCTTTTGGTTTTCAAAAGCGCTCTGAAGTTCCTATACTT
TCTAGCTAGAGAATAGGAACTTCCCGAGCGGCCGCGATTATCAAAAAGGATCTTCACCTAGATCCTTTTA
AATTAAAAATGAAGTTTTAAATCAATCTAAAGTATATATGAGTAAACTTGGTCTGACAGTTACCAATGCT
TAATCAGTGAGGCACCTATCTCAGCGATCTGTCTATTTCGTTCATCCATAGTTGCCTGACTCCCCGTCGT
GTAGATAACTACGATACGGGAGGGCTTACCATCTGGCCCCAGTGCTGCAATGATACCGCGGGACCCACGC
TCACCGGCTCCAGATTTATCAGCAATAAACCAGCCAGCCGGAAGGGCCGAGCGCAGAAGTGGTCCTGCAA
CTTTATCCGCCTCCATCCAGTCTATTAATTGTTGCCGGGAAGCTAGAGTAAGTAGTTCGCCAGTTAATAG
TTTGCGCAACGTTGTTGCCATTGCTACAGGCATCGTGGTGTCACGCTCGTCGTTTGGTATGGCTTCATTC
AGCTCCGGTTCCCAACGATCAAGGCGAGTTACATGATCCCCCATGTTGTGCAAAAAAGCGGTTAGCTCCT
TCGGTCCTCCGATCGTTGTCAGAAGTAAGTTGGCCGCAGTGTTATCACTCATGGTTATGGCAGCACTGCA
TAATTCTCTTACTGTCATGCCATCCGTAAGATGCTTTTCTGTGACTGGTGAGTACTCAACCAAGTCATTC
TGAGAATAGTGTATGCGGCGACCGAGTTGCTCTTGCCCGGCGTCAATACGGGATAATACCGCGCCACATA
GCAGAACTTTAAAAGTGCTCATCATTGGAAAACGTTCTTCGGGGCGAAAACTCTCAAGGATCTTACCGCT
GTTGAGATCCAGTTCGATGTAACCCACTCGTGCACCCAACTGATCTTCAGCATCTTTTACTTTCACCAGC
GTTTCTGGGTGAGCAAAAACAGGAAGGCAAAATGCCGCAAAAAAGGGAATAAGGGCGACACGGAAATGTT
GAATACTCATACTCTTCCTTTTTCAATATTATTGAAGCATTTATCAGGGTTATTGTCTCATGAGCGGATA
CATATTTGAATGTATTTAGAAAAATAAACAAATAGGGGTTCCGCGCACATTTCCCCGAAAAGTGCCACCT
GTCATGACCAAAATCCCTTAACGTGAGTTTTCGTTCCACTGAGCGTCAGACCCCGTAGAAAAGATCAAAG
GATCTTCTTGAGATCCTTTTTTTCTGCGCGTAATCTGCTGCTTGCAAACAAAAAAACCACCGCTACCAGC
GGTGGTTTGTTTGCCGGATCAAGAGCTACCAACTCTTTTTCCGAAGGTAACTGGCTTCAGCAGAGCGCAG
ATACCAAATACTGTTCTTCTAGTGTAGCCGTAGTTAGGCCACCACTTCAAGAACTCTGTAGCACCGCCTA
CATACCTCGCTCTGCTAATCCTGTTACCAGTGGCTGCTGCCAGTGGCGATAAGTCGTGTCTTACCGGGTT
GGACTCAAGACGATAGTTACCGGATAAGGCGCAGCGGTCGGGCTGAACGGGGGGTTCGTGCACACAGCCC
AGCTTGGAGCGAACGACCTACACCGAACTGAGATACCTACAGCGTGAGCTATGAGAAAGCGCCACGCTTC
CCGAAGGGAGAAAGGCGGACAGGTATCCGGTAAGCGGCAGGGTCGGAACAGGAGAGCGCACGAGGGAGCT
TCCAGGGGGAAACGCCTGGTATCTTTATAGTCCTGTCGGGTTTCGCCACCTCTGACTTGAGCGTCGATTT
TTGTGATGCTCGTCAGGGGGGCGGAGCCTATGGAAAAACGCCAGACTATATGTGAAGGCATGGCTATGGC
ACGGCAGACATTCCGCCAGATCATCAATAGGCACGCTCATAGCTTCAAAATGTTTCTACTCCTTTTTTAC
TCTTCCAGATTTTCTCGGACTCCGCGCATCGCCGTACCACTTCAAAACACCCAAGCACAGCATACTAAAT
TTCCCCTCTTTCTTCCTCTAGGGTGTCGTTAATTACCCGTACTAAAGGTTTGGAAAAGAAAAAAGAGACC
GCCTCGTTTCTTTTTCTTCGTCGAAAAAGGCAATAAAAATTTTTATCACGTTTCTTTTTCTTGAAAATTT
TTTTTTTGATTTTTTTCTCTTTCGATGACCTCCCATTGATATTTAAGTTAATAAACGGTCTTCAATTTCT
CAAGTTTCAGTTTCATTTTTCTTGTTCTATTACAACTTTTTTTACTTCTTGCTCATTAGAAAGAAAGCAT
AGCAATCTAATCTAAGTTTTATGAGCATCTACCAGGAGTTCGTCAACAAGTATTCACTGAGTAAGACACT
GCGGTTCGAGCTGATCCCACAGGGCAAGACACTGGAGAACATCAAGGCCCGAGGCCTGATTCTGGACGAT
GAGAAGCGGGCAAAAGACTATAAGAAAGCCAAGCAGATCATTGATAAATACCACCAGTTCTTTATCGAGG
AAATTCTGAGCTCCGTGTGCATCAGTGAGGATCTGCTGCAGAATTACTCAGACGTGTACTTCAAGCTGAA
GAAGAGCGACGATGACAACCTGCAGAAGGACTTCAAGTCCGCCAAGGACACCATCAAGAAACAGATTAGC
GAGTACATCAAGGACTCCGAAAAGTTTAAAAATCTGTTCAACCAGAATCTGATCGATGCTAAGAAAGGCC
AGGAGTCCGACCTGATCCTGTGGCTGAAACAGTCTAAGGACAATGGGATTGAACTGTTCAAGGCTAACTC
CGATATCACTGATATTGACGAGGCACTGGAAATCATCAAGAGCTTCAAGGGATGGACCACATACTTTAAA
GGCTTCCACGAGAACCGCAAGAACGTGTACTCCAGCAACGACATTCCTACCTCCATCATCTACCGAATCG
TCGATGACAATCTGCCAAAGTTCCTGGAGAACAAGGCCAAATATGAATCTCTGAAGGACAAAGCTCCCGA
GGCAATTAATTACGAACAGATCAAGAAAGATCTGGCTGAGGAACTGACATTCGATATCGACTATAAGACT
AGCGAGGTGAACCAGAGGGTCTTTTCCCTGGACGAGGTGTTTGAAATCGCCAATTTCAACAATTACCTGA
ACCAGTCCGGCATTACTAAATTCAATACCATCATTGGCGGGAAGTTTGTGAACGGGGAGAATACCAAGCG
CAAGGGAATTAACGAATACATCAATCTGTATAGCCAGCAGATCAACGACAAAACTCTGAAGAAATACAAG
ATGTCTGTGCTGTTCAAACAGATCCTGAGTGATACCGAGTCCAAGTCTTTTGTCATTGATAAACTGGAAG
ATGACTCAGACGTGGTCACTACCATGCAGAGCTTTTATGAGCAGATCGCCGCTTTCAAGACAGTGGAGGA
AAAATCTATTAAGGAAACTCTGAGTCTGCTGTTCGATGACCTGAAAGCCCAGAAGCTGGACCTGAGTAAG
ATCTACTTCAAAAACGATAAGAGTCTGACAGACCTGTCACAGCAGGTGTTTGATGACTATTCCGTGATTG
GGACCGCCGTCCTGGAGTACATTACACAGCAGATCGCTCCAAAGAACCTGGATAATCCCTCTAAGAAAGA
GCAGGAACTGATCGCTAAGAAAACCGAGAAGGCAAAATATCTGAGTCTGGAAACAATTAAGCTGGCACTG
GAGGAGTTCAACAAGCACAGGGATATTGACAAACAGTGCCGCTTTGAGGAAATCCTGGCCAACTTCGCAG
CCATCCCCATGATTTTTGATGAGATCGCCCAGAACAAAGACAATCTGGCTCAGATCAGTATTAAGTACCA
GAACCAGGGCAAGAAAGACCTGCTGCAGGCTTCAGCAGAAGATGACGTGAAAGCCATCAAGGATCTGCTG
GACCAGACCAACAATCTGCTGCACAAGCTGAAAATCTTCCATATTAGTCAGTCAGAGGATAAGGCTAATA
TCCTGGATAAAGACGAACACTTCTACCTGGTGTTCGAGGAATGTTACTTCGAGCTGGCAAACATTGTCCC
CCTGTATAACAAGATTAGGAACTACATCACACAGAAGCCTTACTCTGACGAGAAGTTTAAACTGAACTTC
GAAAATAGTACCCTGGCCAACGGGTGGGATAAGAACAAGGAGCCTGACAACACAGCTATCCTGTTCATCA
AGGATGACAAGTACTATCTGGGAGTGATGAATAAGAAAAACAATAAGATCTTCGATGACAAAGCCATTAA
GGAGAACAAAGGGGAAGGATACAAGAAAATCGTGTATAAGCTGCTGCCCGGCGCAAATAAGATGCTGCCT
AAGGTGTTCTTCAGCGCCAAGAGTATCAAATTCTACAACCCATCCGAGGACATCCTGCGGATTAGAAATC
ACTCAACACATACTAAGAACGGGAGCCCCCAGAAGGGATATGAGAAATTTGAGTTCAACATCGAGGATTG
CAGGAAGTTTATTGACTTCTACAAGCAGAGCATCTCCAAACACCCTGAATGGAAGGATTTTGGCTTCCGG
TTTTCCGACACACAGAGATATAACTCTATCGACGAGTTCTACCGCGAGGTGGAAAATCAGGGGTATAAGC
TGACTTTTGAGAACATTTCTGAAAGTTACATCGACAGCGTGGTCAATCAGGGAAAGCTGTACCTGTTCCA
GATCTATAACAAAGATTTTTCAGCATACAGCAAGGGCAGACCAAACCTGCATACACTGTACTGGAAGGCC
CTGTTCGATGAGAGGAATCTGCAGGACGTGGTCTATAAACTGAACGGAGAGGCCGAACTGTTTTACCGGA
AGCAGTCTATTCCTAAGAAAATCACTCACCCAGCTAAGGAGGCCATCGCTAACAAGAACAAGGACAATCC
TAAGAAAGAGAGCGTGTTCGAATACGATCTGATTAAGGACAAGCGGTTCACCGAAGATAAGTTCTTTTTC
CATTGTCCAATCACCATTAACTTCAAGTCAAGCGGCGCTAACAAGTTCAACGACGAGATCAATCTGCTGC
TGAAGGAAAAAGCAAACGATGTGCACATCCTGAGCATTGACCGAGGAGAGCGGCATCTGGCCTACTATAC
CCTGGTGGATGGCAAAGGGAATATCATTAAGCAGGATACATTCAACATCATTGGCAATGACCGGATGAAA
ACCAACTACCACGATAAACTGGCTGCAATCGAGAAGGATAGAGACTCAGCTAGGAAGGACTGGAAGAAAA
TCAACAACATTAAGGAGATGAAGGAAGGCTATCTGAGCCAGGTGGTCCATGAGATTGCAAAGCTGGTCAT
CGAATACAATGCCATTGTGGTGTTCGAGGATCTGAACTTCGGCTTTAAGAGGGGGCGCTTTAAGGTGGAA
AAACAGGTCTATCAGAAGCTGGAGAAAATGCTGATCGAAAAGCTGAATTACCTGGTGTTTAAAGATAACG
AGTTCGACAAGACCGGAGGCGTCCTGAGAGCCTACCAGCTGACAGCTCCCTTTGAAACTTTCAAGAAAAT
GGGAAAACAGACAGGCATCATCTACTATGTGCCAGCCGGATTCACTTCCAAGATCTGCCCCGTGACCGGC
TTTGTCAACCAGCTGTACCCTAAATATGAGTCAGTGAGCAAGTCCCAGGAATTTTTCAGCAAGTTCGATA
AGATCTGTTATAATCTGGACAAGGGGTACTTCGAGTTTTCCTTCGATTACAAGAACTTCGGCGACAAGGC
CGCTAAGGGGAAATGGACCATTGCCTCCTTCGGATCTCGCCTGATCAACTTTCGAAATTCCGATAAAAAC
CACAATTGGGACACTAGGGAGGTGTACCCAACCAAGGAGCTGGAAAAGCTGCTGAAAGACTACTCTATCG
AGTATGGACATGGCGAATGCATCAAGGCAGCCATCTGTGGCGAGAGTGATAAGAAATTTTTCGCCAAGCT
GACCTCAGTGCTGAATACAATCCTGCAGATGCGGAACTCAAAGACCGGGACAGAACTGGACTATCTGATT
AGCCCCGTGGCTGATGTCAACGGAAACTTCTTCGACAGCAGACAGGCACCCAAAAATATGCCTCAGGATG
CAGACGCCAACGGGGCCTACCACATCGGGCTGAAGGGACTGATGCTGCTGGGCCGGATCAAGAACAATCA
GGAGGGGAAGAAGCTGAACCTGGTCATTAAGAACGAGGAATACTTCGAGTTTGTCCAGAATAGAAATAAC
AAAAGGCCGGCGGCCACGAAAAAGGCCGGCCAGGCAAAAAAGAAAAAGGGATCCTACCCATACGATGTTC
CAGATTACGCTTATCCCTACGACGTGCCTGATTATGCATACCCATATGATGTCCCCGACTATGCCTAAAT
TAGTTATGTCACGCTTACATTCACGCCCTCCCCCCACATCCGCTCTAACCGTTATGCATRCCCATATGAT
GTCCCCGACTATGCCTAAATTAGTTATGTCACGCTTACATTCACGCCCTCCCCCCACATCCGCTCTAACC
GAAAAGGAAGGAGTTAGACAACCTGAAGTCTAGGTCCCTATTTATTTTTTTATAGTTATGTTAGTATTAA
GAACGTTATTTATATTTCAAATTTTTCTTTTTTTTCTGTACAGACGCGTGTACGCATGTAACATTATACT
GAAAACCTTGCTTGAGAAGGTTTTGGGACGCTCGAAGGCTTTAATTTGATAGCTTCCGGCACATGGTGAG
ATGCACTCTAACCGTCAGGCGACGTATAGATTCGTATGTACTAGCGTTGAATGTTAGCGTCAACAACAAG
AAGTTTAATGACGCGGAGGCCAAGGCAAAAAGATTCCTTGATTACGTAAGGGAGTTAGAATCATTTTGAA
TAAAAAACACGCTTTTTCAGTTCGAGTTTATCATTATCAATACTGCCATTTCAAAGAATACGTAAATAAT
TAATAGTAGTGATTTTCCTAACTTTATTTAGTCAAAAAATTAGCCTTTTAATTCTGCTGTAACCCGTACA
TGCCCAAAATAGGGGGCGGGTTACACAGAATATATAACATCGTAGGTGTCTGGGTGAACAGTTTATTCCT
GGCATCCACTAAATATAATGGAGCCCGCTTTTTAAGCTGGCATCCAGAAAAAAAAAGAATCCCAGCACCA
AAATATTGTTTTCTTCACCAACCATCAGTTCATAGGTCCATTCTCTTAGCGCAACTACAGAGAACAGGGG
CACAAACAGGCAAAAAACGGGCACAACCTCAATGGAGTGATGCAACCTGCCTGGAGTAAATGATGACACA
AGGCAATTGACCCACGCATGTATCTATCTCATTTTCTTACACCTTCTATTACCTTCTGCTCTCTCTGATT
TGGAAAAAGCTGAAAAAAAAGGTTGAAACCAGTTCCCTGAAATTATTCCCCTACTTGACTAATAAGTATA
TAAAGACGGTAGGTATTGATTGTAATTCTGTAAATCTATTTCTTAAACTTCTTAAATTCTACTTTTATAG
TTAGTCTTTTTTTTAGTTTTAAAACACCAAGAACTTAGTTTCGAATAAACACACATAAACAAACAAATAT
GCTCGAGCCTCCAAAAAAGAAGAGAAAGGTCAACACGATTAACATCGCTAAGAACGACTTCTCTGACATC
GAACTGGCTGCTATCCCGTTCAACACTCTGGCTGACCATTACGGTGAGCGTTTAGCTCGCGAACAGTTGG
CCCTTGAGCATGAGTCTTACGAGATGGGTGAAGCACGCTTCCGCAAGATGTTTGAGCGTCAACTTAAAGC
TGGTGAGGTTGCGGATAACGCTGCCGCCAAGCCTCTCATCACTACCCTACTCCCTAAGATGATTGCACGC
ATCAACGACTGGTTTGAGGAAGTGAAAGCTAAGCGCGGCAAGCGCCCGACAGCCTTCCAGTTCCTGCAAG
AAATCAAGCCGGAAGCCGTAGCGTACATCACCATTAAGACCACTCTGGCTTGCCTAACCAGTGCTGACAA
TACAACCGTTCAGGCTGTAGCAAGCGCAATCGGTCGGGCCATTGAGGACGAGGCTCGCTTCGGTCGTATC
CGTGACCTTGAAGCTAAGCACTTCAAGAAAAACGTTGAGGAACAACTCAACAAGCGCGTAGGGCACGTCT
ACAAGAAAGCATTTATGCAAGTTGTCGAGGCTGACATGCTCTCTAAGGGTCTACTCGGTGGCGAGGCGTG
GTCTTCGTGGCATAAGGAAGACTCTATTCATGTAGGAGTACGCTGCATCGAGATGCTCATTGAGTCAACC
GGAATGGTTAGCTTACACCGCCAAAATGCTGGCGTAGTAGGTCAAGACTCTGAGACTATCGAACTCGCAC
CTGAATACGCTGAGGCTATCGCAACACGTGCAGGTGCGCTGGCTGGCATCTCTCTGATGTTCCAACCTTG
CGTAGTTCCTCCTAAGCCGTGGACTGGCATTACTGGTGGTGGCTATTGGGCTAACGGTCGTCGTCCTCTG
GCGCTGGTGCGTACTCACAGTAAGAAAGCACTGATGCGCTACGAAGACGTTTACATGCCTGAGGTGTACA
AAGCGATTAACATTGCGCAAAACACCGCATGGAAAATCAACAAGAAAGTCCTAGCGGTCGCCAACGTAAT
CACCAAGTGGAAGCATTGTCCGGTCGAGGACATCCCTGCGATTGAGCGTGAAGAACTCCCGATGAAACCG
GAAGACATCGACATGAATCCTGAGGCTCTCACCGCGTGGAAACGTGCTGCCGCTGCTGTGTACCGCAAGG
ACAAGGCTCGCAAGTCTCGCCGTATCAGCCTTGAGTTCATGCTTGAGCAAGCCAATAAGTTTGCTAACCA
TAAGGCCATCTGGTTCCCTTACAACATGGACTGGCGCGGTCGTGTTTACGCTGTGTCAATGTTCAACCCG
CAAGGTAACGATATGACCAAAGGACTGCTTACGCTGGCGAAAGGTAAACCAATCGGTAAGGAAGGTTACT
ACTGGCTGAAAATCCACGGTGCAAACTGTGCGGGTGTCGATAAGGTTCCGTTCCCTGAGCGCATCAAGTT
CATTGAGGAAAACCACGAGAACATCATGGCTTGCGCTAAGTCTCCACTGGAGAACACTTGGTGGGCTGAG
CAAGATTCTCCGTTCTGCTTCCTTGCGTTCTGCTTTGAGTACGCTGGGGTACAGCACCACGGCCTGAGCT
ATAACTGCTCCCTTCCGCTGGCGTTTGACGGGTCTTGCTCTGGCATCCAGCACTTCTCCGCGATGCTCCG
AGATGAGGTAGGTGGTCGCGCGGTTAACTTGCTTCCTAGTGAAACCGTTCAGGACATCTACGGGATTGTT
GCTAAGAAAGTCAACGAGATTCTACAAGCAGACGCAATCAATGGGACCGATAACGAAGTAGTTACCGTGA
CCGATGAGAACACTGGTGAAATCTCTGAGAAAGTCAAGCTGGGCACTAAGGCACTGGCTGGTCAATGGCT
GGCTTACGGTGTTACTCGCAGTGTGACTAAGCGTTCAGTCATGACGCTGGCTTACGGGTCCAAAGAGTTC
GGCTTCCGTCAACAAGTGCTGGAAGATACCATTCAGCCAGCTATTGATTCCGGCAAGGGTCTGATGTTCA
CTCAGCCGAATCAGGCTGCTGGATACATGGCTAAGCTGATTTGGGAATCTGTGAGCGTGACGGTGGTAGC
TGCGGTTGAAGCAATGAACTGGCTTAAGTCTGCTGCTAAGCTGCTGGCTGCTGAGGTCAAAGATAAGAAG
ACTGGAGAGATTCTTCGCAAGCGTTGCGCTGTGCATTGGGTAACTCCTGATGGTTTCCCTGTGTGGCAGG
AATACAAGAAGCCTATTCAGACGCGCTTGAACCTGATGTTCCTCGGTCAGTTCCGCTTACAGCCTACCAT
TAACACCAACAAAGATAGCGAGATTGATGCACACAAACAGGAGTCTGGTATCGCTCCTAACTTTGTACAC
AGCCAAGACGGTAGCCACCTTCGTAAGACTGTAGTGTGGGCACACGAGAAGTACGGAATCGAATCTTTTG
CACTGATTCACGACTCCTTCGGTACCATTCCGGCTGACGCTGCGAACCTGTTCAAAGCAGTGCGCGAAAC
TATGGTTGACACATATGAGTCTTGTGATGTACTGGCTGATTTCTACGACCAGTTCGCTGACCAGTTGCAC
GAGTCTCAATTGGACAAAATGCCAGCACTTCCGGCTAAAGGTAACTTGAACCTCCGTGACATCTTAGAGT
CGGACTTCGCGTTCGCGTAAATCCGGAGATTGATAAGACTTTTCTAGTTGCATATCTTTTATATTTAAAT
CTTATCTATTAGTTAATTTTTTGTAATTTATCCTTATATATAGTCTGGTTATTCTAAAATATCATTTCAG
TATCTAAAAATTCCCCTCTTTTTTCAGTTATATCTTAACAGGCGACAGTCCAAATGTTGATTTATCCCAG
TCCGATTCATCAGGGTTGTGAAGCATTTTGTCAATGGTCGAAATCACATCAGTAATAGTGCCTCTTACTT
GCCTCATAGAATTTCTTTCTCTTAACGTCACCGTTTGGTCTTTTATAGTTTCGAAATCTATGGTGATACC
GCTGCCAATGAGACGACGGGGTCATCACGGCTCATCATGCGCCAAACAAATGTGTGCAATACACGCTCGG
ATGACTGCATGATGACCGCACTGACTGGGGACAGCAGATCCACCTAAGCCTGTGAGAGAAGCAGACACCC
GACAGATCAAGGCAGTTAACTAGTGCACTGCAGTACAGTTTAGCTTGCCTCGTCCCCGCCGGGTCACCCG
GCCAGCGACATGGAGGCCCAGAATACCCTCCTTGACAGTCTTGACGTGCGCAGCTCAGGGGCATGATGTG
ACTGTCGCCCGTACATTTAGCCCATACATCCCCATGTATAATCATTTGCATCCATACATTTTGATGGCCG
CACGGCGCGAAGCAAAAATTACGGCTCCTCGCTCCAGACCTGCGAGCAGGGAAACGCTCCCCTCACAGAC
GCGTTGAATTGTCCCCACGCCGCGCCCCTGTAGAGAAATATAAAAGGTTAGGATTTGCCACTGAGGTTCT
TCTTTCATATACTTCCTTTTAAAATCTTGCTAGGATACAGTTCTCACATCACATCCGAACATAAACAAAA
ATGGGTAAAAAGCCTGAACTCACCGCGACGTCTGTCGAGAAGTTTCTGATCGAAAAGTTCGACAGCGTGT
CCGACCTGATGCAGCTCTCGGAGGGCGAAGAATCTCGTGCTTTCAGCTTCGATGTAGGAGGGCGTGGATA
TGTCCTGCGGGTAAATAGCTGCGCCGATGGTTTCTACAAAGATCGTTATGTTTATCGGCACTTTGCATCG
GCCGCGCTCCCGATTCCGGAAGTGCTTGACATTGGGGAATTTA
Features (pLannotate 1.2.2; 18 found; start..end, strand, type, name):
    781..978     +  terminator     TEF terminator: Ashbya gossypii TEF terminator
    983..1965    -  rep_origin     2μ ori: yeast 2μ plasmid origin of replication
   2090..2950    -  CDS            AmpR: β-lactamase; bla; confers resistance to ampicillin, carbenicillin, and related antibiotics
   2951..3055    -  promoter       AmpR promoter: bla
   3158..3746    +  rep_origin     ori: high-copy-number ColE1/pMB1/pBR322/pUC origin of replication
   3818..4216    +  promoter       TEF1 promoter: S. cerevisiae TEF1; promoter for EF-1α
   4221..8120    +  CDS            cas12a: CS12A_FRATN - Also known as cpf1 From Francisella tularensis subsp. novicida (strain U112).
   8121..8168    +  CDS            nucleoplasmin NLS: bipartite nuclear localization signal from nucleoplasmin
   8175..8255    +  CDS            3xHA: three tandem HA epitope tags
   8258..8311    +  terminator     CYC1 terminator (fragment): S. cerevisiae CYC1; transcription terminator for CYC1
   8312..8345    +  CDS            3xHA (fragment): three tandem HA epitope tags
   8388..8577    +  terminator     CYC1 terminator: S. cerevisiae CYC1; transcription terminator for CYC1
   8645..8746    +  CDS            PDX1 (fragment): ODPX_YEAST - Experimental evidence at protein level: Swiss-Prot protein existence level 1. Required for anchoring dihydrolipoamide dehydrogenase (E3) to the dihydrolipoamide transacetylase (E2) core of the pyruvate dehydrogenase complexes of eukaryotes. This specific binding is essential for a functional PDH complex. From Saccharomyces cerevisiae (strain ATCC 204508 / S288c) (Baker's yeast).
   8781..9447    +  promoter       GAP promoter: S. cerevisiae TDH3; promoter for glyceraldehyde-3-phosphate dehydrogenase
   9461..9480    +  CDS            SV40 NLS (fragment): nuclear localization signal of SV40 (simian virus 40) large T antigen
   9482..12127   +  CDS            RPOL_BPT7: Experimental evidence at protein level: Swiss-Prot protein existence level 1. Highly processive DNA-dependent RNA polymerase that catalyzes the transcription of class II and class III viral genes. Recognizes a specific promoter sequence and enters first into an 'abortive phase' where very short transcripts are synthesized and released before proceeding to the processive transcription of long RNA chains. Unwinds the double-stranded DNA to expose the coding strand for templating. Participates in the initiation of viral DNA replication presumably by making primers accessible to the DNA polymerase
  12281..12460   -  CDS            GRS2 (fragment): SYG2_YEAST - Experimental evidence at protein level: Swiss-Prot protein existence level 1. Catalyzes the ATP-dependent ligation of glycine to the 3'-end of its cognate tRNA, via the formation of an aminoacyl-adenylate intermediate (Gly-AMP) (PubMed:23816885). Also produces diadenosine tetraphosphate (Ap4A), a universal pleiotropic signaling molecule needed for cell regulation pathways, by direct condensation of 2 ATPs. Thereby, may play a special role in Ap4A homeostasis (By similarity). From Saccharomyces cerevisiae (strain ATCC 204508 / S288c) (Baker's yeast).
  12677..978     +  gene           hphMX6 (across the origin): yeast selectable marker conferring hygromycin resistance
