[The description below was written by a language model from this plasmid's Addgene catalogue record and pLannotate feature annotations shown in this document.]
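Description:
pUDE1084 is a 13.3 kb episomal yeast–E. coli shuttle plasmid built on the pGGKd034 backbone and classed as a CRISPR vector. It supplies both a Cas12a nuclease and T7 RNA polymerase to Saccharomyces cerevisiae. In bacteria it is maintained at high copy through a ColE1/pUC-type origin and selected with ampicillin via the bla gene. In yeast the 2μ origin supports multicopy episomal replication, and the hphMX6 cassette, which ends in the Ashbya gossypii TEF terminator, confers hygromycin resistance, so no auxotrophic background is needed.

The payload consists of two constitutive expression units in the same orientation, assembled by Gibson cloning. The first places Francisella novicida cas12a (cpf1) under the S. cerevisiae TEF1 promoter. The coding sequence derives from a human codon-optimised version and is fused at its C terminus to a bipartite nucleoplasmin NLS and a 3xHA epitope tag, followed by the CYC1 terminator. Short duplicated HA and CYC1 fragments annotated between the tag and the terminator look like remnants of assembly. The second unit uses the strong glycolytic TDH3 (GAP) promoter to drive bacteriophage T7 RNA polymerase carrying an N-terminal SV40-type NLS, so the polymerase is directed to the nucleus. No terminator is annotated for this unit. Small PDX1 and GRS2 fragments flanking it probably represent yeast genomic sequence carried along with the promoter and terminator regions.

Per the associated publication title, the plasmid supports a cloning- and PCR-free method for multiplexed genome editing. The presumable logic is that nuclear T7 polymerase transcribes crRNAs from separately supplied DNA bearing a T7 promoter, and these guide FnCas12a to its genomic targets. The plasmid itself carries no annotated guide RNA cassette.
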