Addgene plasmid #168500: pUDE1084
Purpose: expression of T7RNA polymerase and CRISPR endonunclease Fncas12a
Depositing lab: Jean-Marc Daran. Depositing organization: Delft University of Technology. Publication: gEL DNA: A Cloning- and Polymerase Chain Reaction-Free Method for CRISPR-Based Multiplexed Genome Editing. Randazzo P, Bennis NX, Daran JM, Daran-Lapujade P. CRISPR J. 2021 Apr 23. doi: 10.1089/crispr.2020.0028. PubMed 33900846.
Backbone
  Vector backbone: pGGKd034
  Backbone size w/o insert (bp): 5890
  Total vector size (bp): 13273
  Vector type: CRISPR
  Selectable markers: Hygromycin
Growth in bacteria
  Bacterial resistance: Ampicillin, 100 μg/mL
  Growth temperature: 37°C
  Growth strain: DH5alpha
  Copy number: High Copy
Gene/Insert 1
  Gene/Insert name: Fncas12a
  Species: Synthetic; Francisella tularensis subsp. novicida U112
  Insert size (bp): 4038
  Promoter: TEF1
  Cloning method: Gibson Cloning
  Sequencing primers: 5′ CGCTCATAGCTTCAAAATGTTTCTACTCC
Gene/Insert 2
  Gene/Insert name: T7RNA polymerase
  Species: Bacteriophage T7
  Insert size (bp): 2682
  Promoter: TDH3
  Cloning method: Gibson Cloning
  Sequencing primers: 5′ GTACTAGCGTTGAATGTTAGCG
Resource information
  A portion of this plasmid was derived from a plasmid made by: Fncpf1 has been cloned from the Addgene plasmid #69976 (pY004) harbouring the human codon-optimized F. novicida cpf1 tagged with C-terminal nuclear localization signal (NLS) and 3xHA tag. (Zetsche B., Gootenberg J.S., Abudayyeh O.O., Slaymaker I.M., Makarova K.S., Essletzbichler P., Volz S.E., Joung J., van der Oost J., Regev A.et al. Cpf1 is a single RNA-guided endonuclease of a class 2 CRISPR-Cas system. Cell. 2015; 163:759–771.) The T7 RNA polymerase has been cloned from the Addgene plasmid #33152 (pRS315-nls-T7-RNAP) harbouring the NLS-T7RNApol gene (Dower, K. and Rosbash, M. (2002) T7 RNA polymerase-directed transcripts are processed in yeast and link 39 end formation to mRNA nuclear export. RNA, 8, 686-697)
Terms and licenses: Academic/Nonprofit Terms; Industry Terms: Not Available to Industry
How to cite: pUDE1084 was a gift from Jean-Marc Daran (Addgene plasmid # 168500 ; http://n2t.net/addgene:168500 ; RRID:Addgene_168500)
